Addgene plasmid #14073: pAKlux1
Depositing lab: Attila Karsi. Depositing organization: Mississippi State University. Publication: Development of bioluminescent Edwardsiella ictaluri for noninvasive disease monitoring. Karsi A, Menanteau-Ledouble S, Lawrence ML. FEMS Microbiol Lett. 2006 Jul. 260(2):216-23. 10.1111/j.1574-6968.2006.00310.x PubMed 16842347.
Backbone
  Vector backbone: pBBR1MCS4
  Backbone size w/o insert (bp): 4950
  Vector type: Bacterial Expression
Growth in bacteria
  Bacterial resistance: Ampicillin, 100 μg/mL
  Growth temperature: 37°C
  Growth strain: DH5alpha
  Copy number: Low Copy
Gene/Insert
  Gene/Insert name: Bacterial luciferase (alt name: luxCDABE)
  Species: Photorhabdus luminescens
  Insert size (bp): 6954
  Cloning method: Restriction Enzyme; 5′ cloning site EcoR1 (not destroyed); 3′ cloning site EcoR1 (not destroyed)
  Sequencing primers: 5′ T3; 3′ T7
Terms and licenses: Academic/Nonprofit Terms; Industry Terms: Not Available to Industry
How to cite: pAKlux1 was a gift from Attila Karsi (Addgene plasmid # 14073 ; http://n2t.net/addgene:14073 ; RRID:Addgene_14073)
