[The description below was written by a language model from this plasmid's Addgene catalogue record.]
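Description:
pAKlux1 is a bacterial expression plasmid built on the pBBR1MCS4 backbone (about 4.95 kb), a member of the pBBR1MCS family of broad-host-range vectors that can replicate in many Gram-negative bacteria as well as in Escherichia coli. It is recorded as a low-copy plasmid, is propagated in a standard E. coli cloning strain, and is selected with ampicillin.

The payload is the luxCDABE bacterial luciferase operon from Photorhabdus luminescens, carried on a roughly 7 kb fragment inserted at an EcoRI site, with the site retained at both ends so the cassette can be excised again with the same enzyme. The insert is flanked by T3 and T7 primer sites used for sequencing across the junctions. In this operon, luxA and luxB encode the two subunits of the luciferase, while luxC, luxD and luxE encode the fatty acid reductase complex that makes the long-chain aldehyde substrate. Cells expressing all five genes therefore emit light on their own, with no added substrate. The record does not state which promoter drives the operon or the orientation of the insert relative to backbone elements, and no feature table is provided to confirm these details.

According to the associated publication, the plasmid was developed to generate bioluminescent Edwardsiella ictaluri, a bacterial fish pathogen, so that infection could be monitored noninvasively by imaging light output. More generally, it is a way to label compatible bacteria with an autonomous luminescent reporter for tracking.
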