>Addgene plasmid #14073 | pAKlux1 | addgene partial sequence | sequence record 20228 | T7 5'-TAATACGACTCACTATAGGG-3'
GCTGCAGGAATTCCTTTAATCCCTTTAATTCCTGGATTTTTTCTCCGAAATCTGGGAGCGTATAAACATC
TGGACTCGTATAAATCAGTTGACTGGTTTCTATGCCTTCTTTGCCACATATTATATGTATATCAACTAAT
ACCGTATTATTATCATAACCTATAGACATAGTTCCATTGTATTTTAGCGCGTTCTCAAATTCTTCTTTTG
ATGGATACGATGATCCATCTCCGTACTTTTTCGTTAACGATTTGCTTACTGGCTTCACAAGTCTGCCAAT
ATTAATCTCTAATCTTTTAAATTTCCCATTTAAAAAAAATGCCATTGCTTCACGCTTTTTGTTAGCAAAC
GAAAAGTCAGAACATGAATAAAGTGATACTTCTTCTATTCGAGAATCTCCCTCAAATTTTTCAAAATCAC
ATAACCTCTTCGAAAGAAACTCTTCTTCTGTCATGCCAAACTTTGCATCTTTATACCCATCAACTGCCAT
TGCACCAAAGCTAATCATTCCCAATGCAAGCATAACTGCCAATTTTTTCATGTTATCTCCTTTTGCTTTG
AGCCAATAATAACAATGAGAACAATGTTAAGCCAACCCCATAAACCTCTATCAAGTACCCAAATGTGGAT
GTTTTGGAGAATTTTGTAAAGTGTAGATGTCATTCAGATTTATATAACGCAAGCATTCCACT
